Addgene plasmid #33205: pCS250
Depositing lab: David Bartel. Depositing organization: Whitehead Institute for Biomedical Research. Publication: Weak seed-pairing stability and high target-site abundance decrease the proficiency of lsy-6 and other microRNAs. Garcia DM, Baek D, Shin C, Bell GW, Grimson A, Bartel DP. Nat Struct Mol Biol. 2011 Sep 11;18(10):1139-46. doi: 10.1038/nsmb.2115. PubMed 21909094.
Backbone
  Vector backbone: pIS2
  Backbone manufacturer: Addgene plasmid #12177
  Backbone size w/o insert (bp): 3745
  Vector type: Mammalian Expression, Luciferase
Growth in bacteria
  Bacterial resistance: Ampicillin, 100 μg/mL
  Growth temperature: 37°C
  Growth strain: DH5alpha
  Copy number: High Copy
Gene/Insert
  Gene/Insert name: NEK6 3'UTR
  Species: H. sapiens (human)
  Mutation: miR-CGCG sites: aaCgCgaa, aaCgCgaa
  GenBank ID: NM_001145001.2
  Entrez Gene: NEK6 (a.k.a. SID6-1512)
  Promoter: SV40 early enhancer/promoter
  Tag / fusion protein: Luciferase (N terminal on backbone)
  Cloning method: Restriction Enzyme; 5′ cloning site SacI (not destroyed); 3′ cloning site SpeI (not destroyed)
  Sequencing primers: 5′ Rluc-F; 3′ EBV Reverse
Terms and licenses: Academic/Nonprofit Terms; Industry Terms: Not Available to Industry
Depositor comments: Please note that Addgene's sequencing results found a single nucleotide mismatch at bp#786 when compared to the sequence from the depositing laboratory. The depositing scientist states that the mismatch is not a concern for the function of the plasmid.
How to cite: pCS250 was a gift from David Bartel (Addgene plasmid # 33205 ; http://n2t.net/addgene:33205 ; RRID:Addgene_33205)
