[The description below was written by a language model from this plasmid's Addgene catalogue record.]
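Description:
pCS250 is a mammalian luciferase reporter plasmid built on the pIS2 backbone (3745 bp without insert) and designed to measure microRNA-mediated repression acting through a 3' untranslated region. It is maintained in E. coli as a high-copy plasmid under ampicillin selection. The record does not include a feature table, so the replication origin and other backbone elements are not itemised. In mammalian cells, the SV40 early enhancer/promoter drives transcription of the reporter.

The insert is a fragment of the human NEK6 3'UTR, cloned between SacI and SpeI sites, both retained, directly downstream of the backbone's luciferase open reading frame. The use of an Rluc forward sequencing primer suggests the reporter is Renilla luciferase. The luciferase is listed as an N-terminal "tag", but in practice the UTR is non-coding and simply forms the 3' end of the luciferase mRNA, so any regulatory sites within it affect reporter output. In this version two sites in the UTR have been altered to match "miR-CGCG", apparently a designed microRNA seed, so the sites respond to that small RNA rather than to the original one.

Constructs like this are typically transfected into cultured cells with a cognate or non-cognate microRNA and a normalising reporter, and repression is compared across site variants. The associated study examined how seed-pairing stability and target-site abundance influence the targeting proficiency of lsy-6 and other microRNAs. Repository sequencing found a single-nucleotide mismatch relative to the depositor's sequence, which the depositor considers functionally inconsequential.
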