>Addgene plasmid #33205 | pCS250 | depositor partial sequence | sequence record 39446 | NEK6 3'UTR - miR-CGCG sites: aaCgCgaa, aaCgCgaa
AACAGCTAAGACCACAGGGTTCAGCAGGTTCCCCAAAAGGCTGCCCAGCCTTACAGCAGATGCTGAAGGC
AGAGCAGCTGAGGGAGGGGCGCTGGCCACATGTCACTGATGGTCAGATTCCAAAGTCCTTTCTTTATACT
GTTGTGGACAATCTCAGCTGGGTCAATAAGGGCAGGTGGTTCAGCGAGCCACGGCAGCCCCCTGTATCTG
GATTGTAACGCGAATCTTTAGGGTAATTCCTCCAGTGACCTGTCAAGGCTTATGCTAACAGGAGACTTGC
AGGAGACCGTGTGATTTGTGTAGTGAGCCTTTGAAAATGGTTAGTACCGGGTTCAGTTTAGTTCTTGGTA
TCTTTTCAATCAAGCTGTGTGCTTAATTTACTCTGTTGTAAAGGGATAAAGTGGAAATCATTTTTTTCCG
TGGAGTGGTGATTCTGCTAACATTTTTATCTACGTTTTATAACTTGGTGAGTGACGATGAGAGCCCTGCA
CCTGGCCAGAGTGTCACAGGCAAAAGGCATCGGGAAGCAGGAGCATCTTCTTGGCAGCCAGGCTGGGCCA
TCTTCTCCTGGACACCTGCTGTGTACCAGGAACTTCGTCACCTCCTTGAATGCTGGCGGTTCATTTCATG
ATCAGTGTTAAGCATTTTCCTCCATGGGAAGGAAGCATGGGATATAGAAAAGCGAAGGGCTGTCCTTTAC
AAATTCTGGTTCTGCAACTTCCTAGCGTGACTTTGGGCTTGGGCAAGTTTCTTAGCCGTTCTGAGCCTTC
ATTTCCTCATCTGTACAATGAGATTAATAGTACCTATCATCTACCTTCAGGATTGCTGACAGACAGAATT
TGAAATAAAATATGCAAGTTAGCTAATACAAAAAGTAGATGATCCAAAAATGGTAGCCACTCACCCTTCA
CAAACTGAAGTCCATGGACCACGGAAGTCGAGAATTAATGTACACCTGTATCATGTGTAGGAAACCAGAA
ATGTGTTCCTTATTTCTTGTTCCCAAACAGGATTAACTGTGAAGACTAATTTATAAACGCGAACCTAAGA
AAACTCCACCTCTGAAGGAAATCATTTGAATTTTGTTTTTGTACGTAAAGTTAACCTTCCAATTGTCTGA
GCTGTCGTCACTGACTTCATGACAGTCTGGCCCTCCAGACAAGAGCAGCGCTGGCATCGGGCAGGTGATT
CCTGACACCT
