>Addgene plasmid #33205 | pCS250 | addgene partial sequence | sequence record 41256 | Rluc-F 5'-ccaggattcttttccaatgc-3'
AATTTGTCAAAGTAAAAGGTCTTCATTTTTCGCAAGAAGATGCACCTGATGAAATGGGAAAATATATCAA
ATCGTTCGTTGAGCGAGTTCTCAAAAATGAACAATAATTCTAGGAGCTCAACAGCTAAGACCACAGGGTT
CAGCAGGTTCCCCAAAAGGCTGCCCAGCCTTACAGCAGATGCTGAAGGCAGAGCAGCTGAGGGAGGGGCG
CTGGCCACATGTCACTGATGGTCAGATTCCAAAGTCCTTTCTTTATACTGTTGTGGACAATCTCAGCTGG
GTCAATAAGGGCAGGTGGTTCAGCGAGCCACGGCAGCCCCCTGTATCTGGATTGTAACGCGAATCTTTAG
GGTAATTCCTCCAGTGACCTGTCAAGGCTTATGCTAACAGGAGACTTGCAGGAGACCGTGTGATTTGTGT
AGTGAGCCTTTGAAAATGGTTAGTACCGGGTTCAGTTTAGTTCTTGGTATCTTTTCAATCAAGCTGTGTG
CTTAATTTACTCTGTTGTAAAGGGATAAAGTGGAAATCATTTTTTTCCGTGGAGTGGTGATTCTGCTAAC
ATTTTTATCTACGTTTTATAACTTGGTGAGTGACGATGAGAGCCCTGCACCTGGCCAGAGTGTCACAGGC
AAAAGGCATCGGGAAGCAGGAGCATCTTCTTGGCAGCCAGGCTGGGCCATCTTCTCCTGGACACCTGCTG
TGTACCAGGAACTTCGTCACCTCCTTGAATGCTGGCGGTTCATTTCATGATCAGTGTTAAGCATTTTCC
