>Addgene plasmid #33205 | pCS250 | addgene partial sequence | sequence record 42627 | EBV-rev 5'-GTGGTTTGTCCAAACTCATC-3'
CTAGTAGGTGTCAGGAATCACCTGCCCGATGCCAGCGCTGCTCTTGTCTGGAGGGCCAGACTGTCATGAA
GTCAGTGACGACAGCTCAGACAATTGGAAGGTTAACTTTACGTACAAAAACAAAATTCAAATGATTTCCT
TCAGAGGTGGAGTTTTCTTAGGTTCGCGTTTATAAATTAGTCTTCACAGTTAATCCTGTTTGGGAACAAG
AAATAAGGAACACATTTCTGGTTTCCTACACATGATACAGGTGTACATTAATTCTCGACTTCCGTGGTCC
ATGGACTTCAGTTTGTGAAGGGTGAGTGGCTACCATTTTTGGATCATCTACTTTTTGTATTAGCTAACTT
GCATATTTTATTTCAAATTCTGTCTGTCAGCAATCCTGAAGGTAGATGATAGGTACTATTAATCTCATTA
TACAGATGAGGAAATGAAGGCTCAGAACGGCTAAGAAACTTGCCCAAGCCCAAAGTCACGCTAGGAAGTT
GCAGAACCAGAATTTGTAAAGGACAGCCCTTCGCTTTTCTATATCCCATGCTTCCTTCCCATGGAGGAAA
ATGCTTAACACTGATCATGAAATGAACCGCCAGCATTCAAGGAGGTGACGAAGTTCCTGGTACACAGCAG
GTGTCCAGGAGAAGATGGCCCAGCCTGGCTGCCAAGAAGATGCTCCTGCTTCCCGATGCCTTTTGCC
